Addgene plasmid #147378: pT7-EGFP-C1-HsNot7-E138KT142YE149K_R
Purpose: Mammalian Expression of HsNot7-E138KT142YE149K
Depositing lab: Elisa Izaurralde. Depositing organization: Max Planck Institute for Developmental Biology. Publication: The structural basis for the interaction between the CAF1 nuclease and the NOT1 scaffold of the human CCR4-NOT deadenylase complex. Petit AP, Wohlbold L, Bawankar P, Huntzinger E, Schmidt S, Izaurralde E, Weichenrieder O. Nucleic Acids Res. 2012 Nov;40(21):11058-72. doi: 10.1093/nar/gks883. Epub 2012 Sep 12. PubMed 22977175.
Backbone
  Vector backbone: Unknown
  Vector type: Mammalian Expression
Growth in bacteria
  Bacterial resistance: Kanamycin, 50 μg/mL
  Growth temperature: 37°C
  Growth strain: DH5alpha
  Copy number: High Copy
Gene/Insert
  Gene/Insert name: HsNot7-E138KT142YE149K (alt name: CAF1)
  Species: H. sapiens (human)
  Entrez Gene: CNOT7 (a.k.a. CAF-1, CAF1, Caf1a, hCAF-1)
  Cloning method: Unknown
Terms and licenses: Academic/Nonprofit Terms; Industry Terms: Not Available to Industry
Depositor comments: Sequence extracted from NCBI:NM_13354.5. Plasmids from this collection were made available to the research community and donated after the lab closed. Please note that the sequence provided by the depositing laboratory may be theoretical/predicted or based on Sanger sequencing results. There may be discrepancies between sequencing results obtained by Addgene and the depositor sequence. If an Addgene verified sequence is not available, please contact before placing your order to request that our lab fully sequence the plasmid.
How to cite: pT7-EGFP-C1-HsNot7-E138KT142YE149K_R was a gift from Elisa Izaurralde (Addgene plasmid # 147378 ; http://n2t.net/addgene:147378 ; RRID:Addgene_147378)
