[The description below was written by a language model from this plasmid's Addgene catalogue record and pLannotate feature annotations shown in this document.]
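Description:
pT7-EGFP-C1-HsNot7-E138KT142YE149K_R is a 5,570 nt mammalian expression plasmid that produces human CNOT7 (also called CAF1), a catalytic deadenylase subunit of the CCR4-NOT complex, as an N-terminal EGFP fusion carrying three substitutions (E138K, T142Y, E149K). The catalogue lists the backbone as unknown, but the name and the annotated layout match an EGFP-C1-style vector. The CMV immediate early enhancer and promoter drive EGFP, which is followed closely by the CNOT7 coding sequence, a remnant of the multiple cloning site and an SV40 polyadenylation signal. The name implies a T7 promoter, but none appears in the feature table, so the record does not confirm its presence or position.

The plasmid is propagated in E. coli from a high-copy ColE1/pUC-type origin under kanamycin selection. A single NeoR/KanR (Tn5 aminoglycoside phosphotransferase) gene serves both hosts. It is expressed from the bacterial bla promoter in E. coli and from the SV40 enhancer/early promoter in mammalian cells, where it can confer G418 resistance, and it ends with the HSV TK poly(A) signal. An f1 origin allows single-stranded DNA production. The short large T antigen, ble and bGH poly(A) fragments in the annotation are most likely backbone remnants or chance matches rather than functional parts.

The associated publication concerns the structural basis of the interaction between the CAF1 nuclease and the NOT1 scaffold. The triple mutant was therefore presumably designed to probe that interaction in human cells, for example alongside the wild-type fusion, although the record does not describe the effect of the mutations. The depositor notes that the supplied sequence may be theoretical or based on Sanger sequencing.
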