Features (pLannotate 1.2.2; 15 found; start..end, strand, type, name):
     61..364     +  enhancer       CMV enhancer: human cytomegalovirus immediate early enhancer
    365..568     +  promoter       CMV promoter: human cytomegalovirus (CMV) immediate early promoter
    613..1329    +  CDS            EGFP: EGFP is a basic (constitutively fluorescent) green fluorescent protein published in 1996, derived from Aequorea victoria. It is reported to be a rapidly-maturing weak dimer with moderate acid sensitivity.
   1345..2199    +  CDS            CNOT7: CNOT7_HUMAN - Also known as CAF1. Experimental evidence at protein level: Swiss-Prot protein existence level 1. Has 3'-5' poly(A) exoribonuclease activity for synthetic poly(A) RNA substrate. Its function seems to be partially redundant with that of CNOT8. Catalytic component of the CCR4-NOT complex which is one of the major cellular mRNA deadenylases and is linked to various cellular processes including bulk mRNA degradation, miRNA-mediated repression, translational repression during translational initiation and general transcription regulation. During miRNA-mediated repression the complex se
   2203..2234    +  misc_feature   MCS (fragment): multiple cloning site
   2251..2335    +  CDS            large T antigen (fragment): large T antigen from SV40 (simian virus 40)
   2358..2479    +  polyA_signal   SV40 poly(A) signal: SV40 polyadenylation signal
   2513..2941    -  rep_origin     f1 ori (sequence partly withheld): f1 bacteriophage origin of replication; arrow indicates direction of (+) strand synthesis
   2968..3072    +  promoter       AmpR promoter: bla
   3074..3431    +  promoter       SV40 promoter: SV40 enhancer and early promoter
   3466..4260    +  CDS            NeoR/KanR: aminoglycoside phosphotransferase from Tn5; aph(3')-II (or nptII); confers resistance to neomycin, kanamycin, and G418 (Geneticin®)
   4281..4433    +  CDS            ble (fragment): BLE_KLEPN - Experimental evidence at protein level: Swiss-Prot protein existence level 1. Binding protein with a strong affinity to the bleomycin family of antibiotics. Binds to CL990; an antimitotic-antibiotic compound. From Klebsiella pneumoniae.
   4492..4539    +  polyA_signal   HSV TK poly(A) signal: herpes simplex virus thymidine kinase polyadenylation signal (Cole and Stacy, 1985)
   4630..4646    -  polyA_signal   bGH poly(A) signal (fragment): bovine growth hormone polyadenylation signal
   4868..5456    +  rep_origin     ori: high-copy-number ColE1/pMB1/pBR322/pUC origin of replication
>Addgene plasmid #147378 | pT7-EGFP-C1-HsNot7-E138KT142YE149K_R | depositor full sequence | sequence record 289825 | Full Sequence
TAGTTATTAATAGTAATCAATTACGGGGTCATTAGTTCATAGCCCATATATGGAGTTCCGCGTTACATAA
CTTACGGTAAATGGCCCGCCTGGCTGACCGCCCAACGACCCCCGCCCATTGACGTCAATAATGACGTATG
TTCCCATAGTAACGCCAATAGGGACTTTCCATTGACGTCAATGGGTGGAGTATTTACGGTAAACTGCCCA
CTTGGCAGTACATCAAGTGTATCATATGCCAAGTACGCCCCCTATTGACGTCAATGACGGTAAATGGCCC
GCCTGGCATTATGCCCAGTACATGACCTTATGGGACTTTCCTACTTGGCAGTACATCTACGTATTAGTCA
TCGCTATTACCATGGTGATGCGGTTTTGGCAGTACATCAATGGGCGTGGATAGCGGTTTGACTCACGGGG
ATTTCCAAGTCTCCACCCCATTGACGTCAATGGGAGTTTGTTTTGGCACCAAAATCAACGGGACTTTCCA
AAATGTCGTAACAACTCCGCCCCATTGACGCAAATGGGCGGTAGGCGTGTACGGTGGGAGGTCTATATAA
GCAGAGCTGGTTTAGTGAACCGTCAGATCCGCTAGCGCTACCGGTCGCCACCATGGTGAGCAAGGGCGAG
GAGCTGTTCACCGGGGTGGTGCCCATCCTGGTCGAGCTGGACGGCGACGTAAACGGCCACAAGTTCAGCG
TGTCCGGCGAGGGCGAGGGCGATGCCACCTACGGCAAGCTGACCCTGAAGTTCATCTGCACCACCGGCAA
GCTGCCCGTGCCCTGGCCCACCCTCGTGACCACCCTGACCTACGGCGTGCAGTGCTTCAGCCGCTACCCC
GACCACATGAAGCAGCACGACTTCTTCAAGTCCGCCATGCCCGAAGGCTACGTCCAGGAGCGCACCATCT
TCTTCAAGGACGACGGCAACTACAAGACCCGCGCCGAGGTGAAGTTCGAGGGCGACACCCTGGTGAACCG
CATCGAGCTGAAGGGCATCGACTTCAAGGAGGACGGCAACATCCTGGGGCACAAGCTGGAGTACAACTAC
AACAGCCACAACGTCTATATCATGGCCGACAAGCAGAAGAACGGCATCAAGGTGAACTTCAAGATCCGCC
ACAACATCGAGGACGGCAGCGTGCAGCTCGCCGACCACTACCAGCAGAACACCCCCATCGGCGACGGCCC
CGTGCTGCTGCCCGACAACCACTACCTGAGCACCCAGTCCGCCCTGAGCAAAGACCCCAACGAGAAGCGC
GATCACATGGTCCTGCTGGAGTTCGTGACCGCCGCCGGGATCACTCTCGGCATGGACGAGCTGTACAAGT
CCGGACTCAGATCTATGCCAGCGGCAACTGTAGATCATAGCCAAAGAATTTGTGAAGTTTGGGCTTGCAA
CTTGGATGAAGAGATGAAGAAAATTCGTCAAGTTATCCGAAAATATAATTACGTTGCTATGGACACCGAG
TTTCCAGGTGTGGTTGCAAGACCCATTGGAGAATTCAGGAGCAATGCTGACTATCAATACCAACTATTGC
GGTGTAATGTAGACTTGTTAAAGATAATTCAGCTAGGACTGACATTTATGAATGAGCAAGGAGAATACCC
TCCAGGAACTTCAACTTGGCAGTTTAATTTTAAATTTAATTTGACGGAGGACATGTATGCCCAGGACTCT
ATAGAGCTACTAACAACATCTGGTATCCAGTTTAAAAAACATGAGGAGGAAGGAATTGAAACCCAGTACT
TTGCAAAACTTCTTATGTATTCTGGAGTGGTCCTCTGTAAAGGGGTCAAATGGTTGTCATTTCATAGCGG
TTACGACTTTGGCTACTTAATCAAAATCCTAACCAACTCTAACTTGCCTGAAGAAGAACTTGACTTCTTT
GAGATCCTTCGATTGTTTTTTCCTGTCATTTATGATGTGAAGTACCTCATGAAGAGCTGCAAAAATCTCA
AAGGTGGATTACAGGAGGTGGCAGAACAGTTAGAGCTGGAACGGATAGGACCACAACATCAGGCAGGATC
TGATTCATTGCTCACAGGAATGGCCTTTTTCAAAATGAGAGAAATGTTCTTTGAAGATCATATTGATGAT
GCCAAATATTGTGGTCATTTGTATGGCCTTGGTTCTGGTTCATCCTATGTACAGAATGGCACAGGGAATG
CATATGAAGAGGAAGCCAACAAGCAGTCATGACTGCAGTCGACGGTACCGCGGGCCCGGGATCCACCGGA
TCTAGATAACTGATCATAATCAGCCATACCACATTTGTAGAGGTTTTACTTGCTTTAAAAAACCTCCCAC
ACCTCCCCCTGAACCTGAAACATAAAATGAATGCAATTGTTGTTGTTAACTTGTTTATTGCAGCTTATAA
TGGTTACAAATAAAGCAATAGCATCACAAATTTCACAAATAAAGCATTTTTTTCACTGCATTCTAGTTGT
GGTTTGTCCAAACTCATCAATGTATCTTAACGCGTAAATTGTAAGCGTTAATATTTTGTTAAAATTCGCG
TTAAATTTTTGTTAAATCAGCTCATTTTTTAACCAATAGGCCGAAATCGGCAAAATCCCTTATAAATCAA
AAGAATAGACCGAGATAGGGT
[37 nt withheld, positions 2612-2648]
AAAGAACGTGGACTCCAACGTCAAAGG
[49 nt withheld, positions 2676-2724]
T
[91 nt withheld, positions 2726-2816]
G
[124 nt withheld, positions 2818-2941]
CAGGTGGCACTTTTCGGGGAAATGTGCGCGGAACCCCTATTTGTTTATTTTTCTAAATACATTCAAATAT
GTATCCGCTCATGAGACAATAACCCTGATAAATGCTTCAATAATATTGAAAAAGGAAGAGTCCTGAGGCG
GAAAGAACCAGCTGTGGAATGTGTGTCAGTTAGGGTGTGGAAAGTCCCCAGGCTCCCCAGCAGGCAGAAG
TATGCAAAGCATGCATCTCAATTAGTCAGCAACCAGGTGTGGAAAGTCCCCAGGCTCCCCAGCAGGCAGA
AGTATGCAAAGCATGCATCTCAATTAGTCAGCAACCATAGTCCCGCCCCTAACTCCGCCCATCCCGCCCC
TAACTCCGCCCAGTTCCGCCCATTCTCCGCCCCATGGCTGACTAATTTTTTTTATTTATGCAGAGGCCGA
GGCCGCCTCGGCCTCTGAGCTATTCCAGAAGTAGTGAGGAGGCTTTTTTGGAGGCCTAGGCTTTTGCAAA
GATCGATCAAGAGACAGGATGAGGATCGTTTCGCATGATTGAACAAGATGGATTGCACGCAGGTTCTCCG
GCCGCTTGGGTGGAGAGGCTATTCGGCTATGACTGGGCACAACAGACAATCGGCTGCTCTGATGCCGCCG
TGTTCCGGCTGTCAGCGCAGGGGCGCCCGGTTCTTTTTGTCAAGACCGACCTGTCCGGTGCCCTGAATGA
ACTGCAAGACGAGGCAGCGCGGCTATCGTGGCTGGCCACGACGGGCGTTCCTTGCGCAGCTGTGCTCGAC
GTTGTCACTGAAGCGGGAAGGGACTGGCTGCTATTGGGCGAAGTGCCGGGGCAGGATCTCCTGTCATCTC
ACCTTGCTCCTGCCGAGAAAGTATCCATCATGGCTGATGCAATGCGGCGGCTGCATACGCTTGATCCGGC
TACCTGCCCATTCGACCACCAAGCGAAACATCGCATCGAGCGAGCACGTACTCGGATGGAAGCCGGTCTT
GTCGATCAGGATGATCTGGACGAAGAGCATCAGGGGCTCGCGCCAGCCGAACTGTTCGCCAGGCTCAAGG
CGAGCATGCCCGACGGCGAGGATCTCGTCGTGACCCATGGCGATGCCTGCTTGCCGAATATCATGGTGGA
AAATGGCCGCTTTTCTGGATTCATCGACTGTGGCCGGCTGGGTGTGGCGGACCGCTATCAGGACATAGCG
TTGGCTACCCGTGATATTGCTGAAGAGCTTGGCGGCGAATGGGCTGACCGCTTCCTCGTGCTTTACGGTA
TCGCCGCTCCCGATTCGCAGCGCATCGCCTTCTATCGCCTTCTTGACGAGTTCTTCTGAGCGGGACTCTG
GGGTTCGAAATGACCGACCAAGCGACGCCCAACCTGCCATCACGAGATTTCGATTCCACCGCCGCCTTCT
ATGAAAGGTTGGGCTTCGGAATCGTTTTCCGGGACGCCGGCTGGATGATCCTCCAGCGCGGGGATCTCAT
GCTGGAGTTCTTCGCCCACCCTAGGGGGAGGCTAACTGAAACACGGAAGGAGACAATACCGGAAGGAACC
CGCGCTATGACGGCAATAAAAAGACAGAATAAAACGCACGGTGTTGGGTCGTTTGTTCATAAACGCGGGG
TTCGGTCCCAGGGCTGGCACTCTGTCGATACCCCACCGAGACCCCATTGGGGCCAATACGCCCGCGTTTC
TTCCTTTTCCCCACCCCACCCCCCAAGTTCGGGTGAAGGCCCAGGGCTCGCAGCCAACGTCGGGGCGGCA
GGCCCTGCCATAGCCTCAGGTTACTCATATATACTTTAGATTGATTTAAAACTTCATTTTTAATTTAAAA
GGATCTAGGTGAAGATCCTTTTTGATAATCTCATGACCAAAATCCCTTAACGTGAGTTTTCGTTCCACTG
AGCGTCAGACCCCGTAGAAAAGATCAAAGGATCTTCTTGAGATCCTTTTTTTCTGCGCGTAATCTGCTGC
TTGCAAACAAAAAAACCACCGCTACCAGCGGTGGTTTGTTTGCCGGATCAAGAGCTACCAACTCTTTTTC
CGAAGGTAACTGGCTTCAGCAGAGCGCAGATACCAAATACTGTCCTTCTAGTGTAGCCGTAGTTAGGCCA
CCACTTCAAGAACTCTGTAGCACCGCCTACATACCTCGCTCTGCTAATCCTGTTACCAGTGGCTGCTGCC
AGTGGCGATAAGTCGTGTCTTACCGGGTTGGACTCAAGACGATAGTTACCGGATAAGGCGCAGCGGTCGG
GCTGAACGGGGGGTTCGTGCACACAGCCCAGCTTGGAGCGAACGACCTACACCGAACTGAGATACCTACA
GCGTGAGCTATGAGAAAGCGCCACGCTTCCCGAAGGGAGAAAGGCGGACAGGTATCCGGTAAGCGGCAGG
GTCGGAACAGGAGAGCGCACGAGGGAGCTTCCAGGGGGAAACGCCTGGTATCTTTATAGTCCTGTCGGGT
TTCGCCACCTCTGACTTGAGCGTCGATTTTTGTGATGCTCGTCAGGGGGGCGGAGCCTATGGAAAAACGC
CAGCAACGCGGCCTTTTTACGGTTCCTGGCCTTTTGCTGGCCTTTTGCTCACATGTTCTTTCCTGCGTTA
TCCCCTGATTCTGTGGATAACCGTATTACCGCCATGCAT
